>Addgene plasmid #84406 | TOPO-BC12 | addgene full sequence | sequence record 163332 | Addgene assembled sequence
AGCGCCCAATACGCAAACCGCCTCTCCCCGCGCGTTGGCCGATTCATTAATGCAGCTGGCACGACAGGTT
TCCCGACTGGAAAGCGGGCAGTGAGCGCAACGCAATTAATGTGAGTTAGCTCACTCATTAGGCACCCCAG
GCTTTACACTTTATGCTTCCGGCTCGTATGTTGTGTGGAATTGTGAGCGGATAACAATTTCACACAGGAA
ACAGCTATGACCATGATTACGCCAAGCTATTTAGGTGACACTATAGAATACTCAAGCTATGCATCAAGCT
TGGTACCGAGCTCGGATCCACTAGTAACGGCCGCCAGTGTGCTGGAATTCGCCCTTGTAAGCAGTGGGTT
CTCTAGCGATCCAGATCGGAAGAGCGGTTCAGCAGGAATGCCGAGACCGATCTCGTATGCCGTCTTCTGC
TTAAGGGCGAATTCTGCAGATATCCATCACACTGGCGGCCGCTCGAGCATGCATCTAGAGGGCCCAATTC
GCCCTATAGTGAGTCGTATTACAATTCACTGGCCGTCGTTTTACAACGTCGTGACTGGGAAAACCCTGGC
GTTACCCAACTTAATCGCCTTGCAGCACATCCCCCTTTCGCCAGCTGGCGTAATAGCGAAGAGGCCCGCA
CCGATCGCCCTTCCCAACAGTTGCGCAGCCTGAATGGCGAATGG
[124 nt withheld, positions 675-798]
C
[91 nt withheld, positions 800-890]
A
[49 nt withheld, positions 892-940]
CCTTTGACGTTGGAGTCCACGTTCTTT
[37 nt withheld, positions 968-1004]
ACCCTATCTCGGTCTATTCTTTTGATTTATAAGGGATTTTGCCGATTTCGGCCTATTGGTTAAAAAATGA
GCTGATTTAACAAAAATTTAACGCGAATTTTAACAAAATTCAGGGCGCAAGGGCTGCTAAAGGAAGCGGA
ACACGTAGAAAGCCAGTCCGCAGAAACGGTGCTGACCCCGGATGAATGTCAGCTACTGGGCTATCTGGAC
AAGGGAAAACGCAAGCGCAAAGAGAAAGCAGGTAGCTTGCAGTGGGCTTACATGGCGATAGCTAGACTGG
GCGGTTTTATGGACAGCAAGCGAACCGGAATTGCCAGCTGGGGCGCCCTCTGGTAAGGTTGGGAAGCCCT
GCAAAGTAAACTGGATGGCTTTCTTGCCGCCAAGGATCTGATGGCGCAGGGGATCAAGATCTGATCAAGA
GACAGGATGAGGATCGTTTCGCATGATTGAACAAGATGGATTGCACGCAGGTTCTCCGGCCGCTTGGGTG
GAGAGGCTATTCGGCTATGACTGGGCACAACAGACAATCGGCTGCTCTGATGCCGCCGTGTTCCGGCTGT
CAGCGCAGGGGCGCCCGGTTCTTTTTGTCAAGACCGACCTGTCCGGTGCCCTGAATGAACTGCAGGACGA
GGCAGCGCGGCTATCGTGGCTGGCCACGACGGGCGTTCCTTGCGCAGCTGTGCTCGACGTTGTCACTGAA
GCGGGAAGGGACTGGCTGCTATTGGGCGAAGTGCCGGGGCAGGATCTCCTGTCATCCCACCTTGCTCCTG
CCGAGAAAGTATCCATCATGGCTGATGCAATGCGGCGGCTGCATACGCTTGATCCGGCTACCTGCCCATT
CGACCACCAAGCGAAACATCGCATCGAGCGAGCACGTACTCGGATGGAAGCCGGTCTTGTCGATCAGGAT
GATCTGGACGAAGAGCATCAGGGGCTCGCGCCAGCCGAACTGTTCGCCAGGCTCAAGGCGCGCATGCCCG
ACGGCGAGGATCTCGTCGTGACCCATGGCGATGCCTGCTTGCCGAATATCATGGTGGAAAATGGCCGCTT
TTCTGGATTCATCGACTGTGGCCGGCTGGGTGTGGCGGACCGCTATCAGGACATAGCGTTGGCTACCCGT
GATATTGCTGAAGAGCTTGGCGGCGAATGGGCTGACCGCTTCCTCGTGCTTTACGGTATCGCCGCTCCCG
ATTCGCAGCGCATCGCCTTCTATCGCCTTCTTGACGAGTTCTTCTGAATTGAAAAAGGAAGAGTATGAGT
ATTCAACATTTCCGTGTCGCCCTTATTCCCTTTTTTGCGGCATTTTGCCTTCCTGTTTTTGCTCACCCAG
AAACGCTGGTGAAAGTAAAAGATGCTGAAGATCAGTTGGGTGCACGAGTGGGTTACATCGAACTGGATCT
CAACAGCGGTAAGATCCTTGAGAGTTTTCGCCCCGAAGAACGTTTTCCAATGATGAGCACTTTTAAAGTT
CTGCTATGTGGCGCGGTATTATCCCGTATTGACGCCGGGCAAGAGCAACTCGGTCGCCGCATACACTATT
CTCAGAATGACTTGGTTGAGTACTCACCAGTCACAGAAAAGCATCTTACGGATGGCATGACAGTAAGAGA
ATTATGCAGTGCTGCCATAACCATGAGTGATAACACTGCGGCCAACTTACTTCTGACAACGATCGGAGGA
CCGAAGGAGCTAACCGCTTTTTTGCACAACATGGGGGATCATGTAACTCGCCTTGATCGTTGGGAACCGG
AGCTGAATGAAGCCATACCAAACGACGAGCGTGACACCACGATGCCTGTAGCAATGGCAACAACGTTGCG
CAAACTATTAACTGGCGAACTACTTACTCTAGCTTCCCGGCAACAATTAATAGACTGGATGGAGGCGGAT
AAAGTTGCAGGACCACTTCTGCGCTCGGCCCTTCCGGCTGGCTGGTTTATTGCTGATAAATCTGGAGCCG
GTGAGCGTGGGTCTCGCGGTATCATTGCAGCACTGGGGCCAGATGGTAAGCCCTCCCGTATCGTAGTTAT
CTACACGACGGGGAGTCAGGCAACTATGGATGAACGAAATAGACAGATCGCTGAGATAGGTGCCTCACTG
ATTAAGCATTGGTAACTGTCAGACCAAGTTTACTCATATATACTTTAGATTGATTTAAAACTTCATTTTT
AATTTAAAAGGATCTAGGTGAAGATCCTTTTTGATAATCTCATGACCAAAATCCCTTAACGTGAGTTTTC
GTTCCACTGAGCGTCAGACCCCGTAGAAAAGATCAAAGGATCTTCTTGAGATCCTTTTTTTCTGCGCGTA
ATCTGCTGCTTGCAAACAAAAAAACCACCGCTACCAGCGGTGGTTTGTTTGCCGGATCAAGAGCTACCAA
CTCTTTTTCCGAAGGTAACTGGCTTCAGCAGAGCGCAGATACCAAATACTGTTCTTCTAGTGTAGCCGTA
GTTAGGCCACCACTTCAAGAACTCTGTAGCACCGCCTACATACCTCGCTCTGCTAATCCTGTTACCAGTG
GCTGCTGCCAGTGGCGATAAGTCGTGTCTTACCGGGTTGGACTCAAGACGATAGTTACCGGATAAGGCGC
AGCGGTCGGGCTGAACGGGGGGTTCGTGCACACAGCCCAGCTTGGAGCGAACGACCTACACCGAACTGAG
ATACCTACAGCGTGAGCTATGAGAAAGCGCCACGCTTCCCGAAGGGAGAAAGGCGGACAGGTATCCGGTA
AGCGGCAGGGTCGGAACAGGAGAGCGCACGAGGGAGCTTCCAGGGGGAAACGCCTGGTATCTTTATAGTC
CTGTCGGGTTTCGCCACCTCTGACTTGAGCGTCGATTTTTGTGATGCTCGTCAGGGGGGCGGAGCCTATG
GAAAAACGCCAGCAACGCGGCCTTTTTACGGTTCCTGGCCTTTTGCTGGCCTTTTGCTCACATGTTCTTT
CCTGCGTTATCCCCTGATTCTGTGGATAACCGTATTACCGCCTTTGAGTGAGCTGATACCGCTCGCCGCA
GCCGAACGACCGAGCGCAGCGAGTCAGTGAGCGAGGAAGCGGAAG
Features (pLannotate 1.2.2; 13 found; start..end, strand, type, name):
      2..94      +  CDS            lacI (fragment): lac repressor; lacI; The lac repressor binds to the lac operator to inhibit transcription in E. coli. This inhibition can be relieved by adding lactose or isopropyl-β-D-thiogalactopyranoside (IPTG).
    107..128     +  protein_bind   CAP binding site: CAP binding activates transcription in the presence of cAMP. E. coli catabolite activator protein
    143..173     +  promoter       lac promoter: promoter for the E. coli lac operon
    181..197     +  protein_bind   lac operator: The lac repressor binds to the lac operator to inhibit transcription in E. coli. This inhibition can be relieved by adding lactose or isopropyl-β-D-thiogalactopyranoside (IPTG). lac repressor encoded by lacI
    239..257     +  promoter       SP6 promoter: promoter for bacteriophage SP6 RNA polymerase
    493..511     -  promoter       T7 promoter: promoter for bacteriophage T7 RNA polymerase
    514..671     +  CDS            lacZα (fragment): LacZα fragment of β-galactosidase; lacZ fragment
    675..1103    +  rep_origin     f1 ori (sequence partly withheld): f1 bacteriophage origin of replication; arrow indicates direction of (+) strand synthesis
   1116..1415    +  CDS            tnpA (fragment): TN5P_ECOLX - Also known as tnp. Experimental evidence at protein level: Swiss-Prot protein existence level 1. Mediates transposition of transposon Tn5 by a 'cut and paste' mechanism. First, the monomeric transposase binds the 19 bp inverted DNA repeats flanking the transposon. Then, dimerization of the DNA- bound transposase creates a synaptic DNA complex. After nicking of the first DNA strand, excision of the transposon proceeds through a series of intermediates. The transposase then mediates the insertion of the transposon at a new site by strand transfer. The activity of the wild- type tran
   1447..2238    +  CDS            neo: KKA2_KLEPN - Also known as kan, nptII. Experimental evidence at protein level: Swiss-Prot protein existence level 1. Resistance to kanamycin, neomycin, paromomycin, ribostamycin, butirosin and gentamicin B. From Klebsiella pneumoniae.
   2242..2258    +  promoter       AmpR promoter (fragment): bla
   2259..3119    +  CDS            AmpR: β-lactamase; bla; confers resistance to ampicillin, carbenicillin, and related antibiotics
   3290..3878    +  rep_origin     ori: high-copy-number ColE1/pMB1/pBR322/pUC origin of replication
