[The description below was written by a language model from this plasmid's Addgene catalogue record and pLannotate feature annotations shown in this document.]
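Description:
TOPO-BC12 is a small bacterial cloning plasmid (about 4.1 kb) built on the commercial pCRII-TOPO backbone. It is one of a set of barcoding plasmids that make up the FREQ-Seq-Squared (FREQ-Seq2) kit. It is maintained in E. coli at high copy through a ColE1/pUC-type origin, and the catalogue lists ampicillin as the selection, conferred by the β-lactamase (AmpR) gene. The feature table also shows a complete neomycin/kanamycin phosphotransferase (neo) gene, preceded by a remnant of the Tn5 transposase, so the backbone carries a second resistance marker in addition to AmpR. An f1 origin is also present, which in principle allows production of single-stranded DNA with helper phage.

The payload is BC12, an 86 bp synthetic insert introduced by TOPO cloning. It sits in the cloning region between opposing SP6 and T7 bacteriophage promoters, and that region lies within the lac promoter/operator–lacZα cassette (only a lacZα fragment is annotated downstream of the T7 promoter). The insert itself is not annotated in the feature table. According to the record it encodes Illumina barcode sequence for allele frequency sequencing. The SP6 and T7 sites are listed as sequencing primer sites for checking the insert, and nothing in the record indicates that the insert is meant to be transcribed or expressed. The plasmid appears to serve as a stable, clonal source of one defined barcode element. In the FREQ-Seq2 method, such barcodes are combined to label amplicon libraries so that allele frequencies can be quantified across many multiplexed samples by high-throughput sequencing. The record does not detail the internal structure of the barcode insert.
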