Addgene plasmid #84406: TOPO-BC12
Purpose: Encodes illumina barcodes for allele frequency sequencing (FREQ-Seq-Squared)
Depositing lab: J.J. Emerson. Depositing organization: University of California, Irvine. Publication: FREQ-Seq2: a method for precise high-throughput combinatorial quantification of allele frequencies. Zhao R, Lukacsovich T, Gaut R, Emerson JJ. G3 (Bethesda). 2023 Sep 30;13(10):jkad162. doi: 10.1093/g3journal/jkad162. PubMed 37494033.
Backbone
  Vector backbone: pCRII-TOPO
  Backbone manufacturer: Thermo Fisher Scientific
  Vector type: Barcoding plasmids
Growth in bacteria
  Bacterial resistance: Ampicillin, 100 μg/mL
  Growth temperature: 37°C
  Growth strain: DH5alpha
  Copy number: High Copy
Gene/Insert
  Gene/Insert name: BC12
  Species: Synthetic
  Insert size (bp): 86
  Promoter: SP6/T7
  Cloning method: TOPO Cloning
  Sequencing primers: 5′ T7; 3′ SP6
Terms and licenses: Academic/Nonprofit Terms; Industry Terms: Not Available to Industry
Depositor comments: This plasmid is part of the FREQ-Seq-Squared kit. See Addgene's kit collection page for more details: https://www.addgene.org/kits/
How to cite: TOPO-BC12 was a gift from J.J. Emerson (Addgene plasmid # 84406 ; http://n2t.net/addgene:84406 ; RRID:Addgene_84406)
