>Addgene plasmid #84406 | TOPO-BC12 | depositor partial sequence | sequence record 161012 | Primer and barcode sequence
GTAAGCAGTGGGTTCTCTAGCGATCCAGATCGGAAGAGCGGTTC
