>Addgene plasmid #84406 | TOPO-BC12 | addgene partial sequence | sequence record 163331 | F1ori-R 5'-AGGGAAGAAAGCGAAAGGAG-3'
C
[67 nt withheld, positions 2-68]
CCATTCGCCATTCAGGCTGCGCAACTGTTGGGAAGGGCGATCGGTGCGGGCCTCTTCGCTATTACGCCAG
CTGGCGAAAGGGGGATGTGCTGCAAGGCGATTAAGTTGGGTAACGCCAGGGTTTTCCCAGTCACGACGTT
GTAAAACGACGGCCAGTGAATTGTAATACGACTCACTATAGGGCGAATTGGGCCCTCTAGATGCATGCTC
GAGCGGCCGCCAGTGTGATGGATATCTGCAGAATTCGCCCTTAAGCAGAAGACGGCATACGAGATCGGTC
TCGGCATTCCTGCTGAACCGCTCTTCCGATCTGGATCGCTAGAGAACCCACTGCTTACAAGGGCGAATTC
CAGCACACTGGCGGCCGTTACTAGTGGATCCGAGCTCGGTACCAAGCTTGATGCATAGCTTGAGTATTCT
ATAGTGTCACCTAAATAGCTTGGCGTAATCATGGTCATAGCTGTTTCCTGTGTGAAATTGTTATCCGCTC
ACAATTCCACACAACATACGAGCCGGAAGCATAAAGTGTAAAGCCTGGGGTGCCTAATGAGTGAGCTAAC
TCACATTAATTGCGTTGCGCTCACTGCCCGCTTTCCAGTCGGGAAACCTGTCGTGCCAGCTGCATTAATG
AATCGGCCAACGCGCGGGGAGAGGCGGTTTGCGTATTGGGCGCTCTTCCGCTTCCTCGCTCACTGACTCG
CTGCGCTCGGTCGTTCGGCTGCG
